>Addgene plasmid #127244 | pAAV-CaMKIIa-ChRger1-TS-EYFP | addgene full sequence | sequence record 247231 | Addgene NGS Result
CCTGCAGGCAGCTGCGCGCTCGCTCGCTCACTGAGGCCGCCCGGGCGTCGGGCGACCTTTGGTCGCCCGG
CCTCAGTGAGCGAGCGAGCGCGCAGAGAGGGAGTGGCCAACTCCATCACTAGGGGTTCCTGCGGCCGCAC
GCGTTTAATTAACATTATGGCCTTAGGTCACTTCATCTCCATGGGGTTCTTCTTCTGATTTTCTAGAAAA
TGAGATGGGGGTGCAGAGAGCTTCCTCAGTGACCTGCCCAGGGTCACATCAGAAATGTCAGAGCTAGAAC
TTGAACTCAGATTACTAATCTTAAATTCCATGCCTTGGGGGCATGCAAGTACGATATACAGAAGGAGTGA
ACTCATTAGGGCAGATGACCAATGAGTTTAGGAAAGAAGAGTCCAGGGCAGGGTACATCTACACCACCCG
CCCAGCCCTGGGTGAGTCCAGCCACGTTCACCTCATTATAGTTGCCTCTCTCCAGTCCTACCTTGACGGG
AAGCACAAGCAGAAACTGGGACAGGAGCCCCAGGAGACCAAATCTTCATGGTCCCTCTGGGAGGATGGGT
GGGGAGAGCTGTGGCAGAGGCCTCAGGAGGGGCCCTGCTGCTCAGTGGTGACAGATAGGGGTGAGAAAGC
AGACAGAGTCATTCCGTCAGCATTCTGGGTCTGTTTGGTACTTCTTCTCACGCTAAGGTGGCGGTGTGAT
ATGCACAATGGCTAAAAAGCAGGGAGAGCTGGAAAGAAACAAGGACAGAGACAGAGGCCAAGTCAACCAG
ACCAATTCCCAGAGGAAGCAAAGAAACCATTACAGAGACTACAAGGGGGAAGGGAAGGAGAGATGAATTA
GCTTCCCCTGTAAACCTTAGAACCCAGCTGTTGCCAGGGCAACGGGGCAATACCTGTCTCTTCAGAGGAG
ATGAAGTTGCCAGGGTAACTACATCCTGTCTTTCTCAAGGACCATCCCAGAATGTGGCACCCACTAGCCG
TTACCATAGCAACTGCCTCTTTGCCCCACTTAATCCCATCCCGTCTGTTAAAAGGGCCCTATAGTTGGAG
GTGGGGGAGGTAGGAAGAGCGATGATCACTTGTGGACTAAGTTTGTTCGCATCCCCTTCTCCAACCCCCT
CAGTACATCACCCTGGGGGAACAGGGTCCACTTGCTCCTGGGCCCACACAGTCCTGCAGTATTGTGTATA
TAAGGCCAGGGCAAAGAGGAGCAGGTTTTAAAGTGAAAGGCAGGCAGGTGTTGGGGAGGCAGTTACCGGG
GCAACGGGAACAGGGCGTTTCGGAGGTGGTTGCCATGGGGACCTGGATGCTGACGAAGGCTCGCGAGGCT
GTGAGCAGCCACAGTGCCCTGCTCAGAAGCCCCAAGCTCGTCAGTCAAGCCGGTTCTCCGTTTGCACTCA
GGAGCACGGGCAGGCGAGTGGCCCCTAGTTCTGGGGGCAGCGGGGGATCCGCCACCATGTCGCGGAGGCC
ATGGCTTCTTGCCCTAGCGCTGGCAGTGGCGCTGGCGGCCGGCAGCGCAGGAGCCGCCCACATCGTGATG
GTGGACGCCTACAAGCCCACCAAGTCGACTGGCAGTGACGCGACGGTGCCGGTCGCGACTCAGGATGGCC
CCGACTACGTTTTCCACCGTGCCCACGAGCGCATGCTCTTCCAAACCTCATACACTCTTGAGAACAATGG
TTCTGTTATTTGCATCCCGAACAACGGCCAGTGCTTCTGCTTGGCTTGGCTTAAATCCAACGGAACACCA
GGAGAGAAGATCGGCGCCCAGGTCTGCCAGTGGATTACTTTTGCGCTTTCAGCGCTCTGCCTGATGTTCT
ACGGCTACCAGACCTGGAAGTCTACTTGCGGCTGGGAGGAGATTTACGTGGCCACGATCGAGATGATCAA
GTTCATCATCGAGTATTTCCATGAGTTTGACAGTCCTGCGATGCTGTTCCTGTACGGAGGCAACATTACC
CCATGGCTTCGTTACGCCGAGTGGCTGCTGACATGCCCTGTCATTCTTATCCATCTGAGCAACATCACCG
GTCTGAGTGAGGCATATAATAAGCGTACCATGGCTCTGCTGGTGTCAGACCTGGGCACTATCTGCATGGG
CGTGACAGCCGCTCTGGCCACTGGGTGGGTGAAGTGGCTGTTTTACTGTATCGGCCTGGTGTACGGCACC
CAGACATTCTACAACGCAGGAATCATCTACGTGGAGGCGTACCACACCGTGCCGAAGGGCCGGTGTCGCC
AGGTGGTGACTGGCATGGCTTGGCTCTTCTTCGTATCATGGGGTATGTTCCCCATCCTGTTCATCCTCGG
CCCCGAGGGCTTCGGCGTCCTGAGCGTGGCTGGGTCCACTATTGGCCACACCATCGCCGACCTGCTGTCC
AAGAATATTTGGGGACTGCTCGGGCACTTCCTGCGCATCAAAATCCACGAGCATATCCTCATCCACGGCG
ACATTCGCAAGACCACCAAATTGAACATTGGTGGCACTGAGATTGAGGTCGAGACGCTGGTGGAGGACGA
GGCCGAGGCTGGCGCGGTCGCGGCCGCCAAGAGCAGGATCACCAGCGAGGGCGAGTACATCCCCCTGGAC
CAGATCGACATCAACGTGGTGAGCAAGGGCGAGGAGCTGTTCACCGGGGTGGTGCCCATCCTGGTCGAGC
TGGACGGCGACGTAAACGGCCACAAGTTCAGCGTGTCCGGCGAGGGCGAGGGCGATGCCACCTACGGCAA
GCTGACCCTGAAGTTCATCTGCACCACCGGCAAGCTGCCCGTGCCCTGGCCCACCCTCGTGACCACCTTC
GGCTACGGCCTGCAGTGCTTCGCCCGCTACCCCGACCACATGAAGCAGCACGACTTCTTCAAGTCCGCCA
TGCCCGAAGGCTACGTCCAGGAGCGCACCATCTTCTTCAAGGACGACGGCAACTACAAGACCCGCGCCGA
GGTGAAGTTCGAGGGCGACACCCTGGTGAACCGCATCGAGCTGAAGGGCATCGACTTCAAGGAGGACGGC
AACATCCTGGGGCACAAGCTGGAGTACAACTACAACAGCCACAACGTCTATATCATGGCCGACAAGCAGA
AGAACGGCATCAAGGTGAACTTCAAGATCCGCCACAACATCGAGGACGGCAGCGTGCAGCTCGCCGACCA
CTACCAGCAGAACACCCCCATCGGCGACGGCCCCGTGCTGCTGCCCGACAACCACTACCTGAGCTACCAG
TCCGCCCTGAGCAAAGACCCCAACGAGAAGCGCGATCACATGGTCCTGCTGGAGTTCGTGACCGCCGCCG
GGATCACTCTCGGCATGGACGAGCTGTACAAGTAATAAGAATTCGATATCAAGCTTATCGATAATCAACC
TCTGGATTACAAAATTTGTGAAAGATTGACTGGTATTCTTAACTATGTTGCTCCTTTTACGCTATGTGGA
TACGCTGCTTTAATGCCTTTGTATCATGCTATTGCTTCCCGTATGGCTTTCATTTTCTCCTCCTTGTATA
AATCCTGGTTGCTGTCTCTTTATGAGGAGTTGTGGCCCGTTGTCAGGCAACGTGGCGTGGTGTGCACTGT
GTTTGCTGACGCAACCCCCACTGGTTGGGGCATTGCCACCACCTGTCAGCTCCTTTCCGGGACTTTCGCT
TTCCCCCTCCCTATTGCCACGGCGGAACTCATCGCCGCCTGCCTTGCCCGCTGCTGGACAGGGGCTCGGC
TGTTGGGCACTGACAATTCCGTGGTGTTGTCGGGGAAATCATCGTCCTTTCCTTGGCTGCTCGCCTATGT
TGCCACCTGGATTCTGCGCGGGACGTCCTTCTGCTACGTCCCTTCGGCCCTCAATCCAGCGGACCTTCCT
TCCCGCGGCCTGCTGCCGGCTCTGCGGCCTCTTCCGCGTCTTCGCCTTCGCCCTCAGACGAGTCGGATCT
CCCTTTGGGCCGCCTCCCCGCATCGATACCGAGCGCTGCTCGAGAGATCTTCGACTGTGCCTTCTAGTTG
CCAGCCATCTGTTGTTTGCCCCTCCCCCGTGCCTTCCTTGACCCTGGAAGGTGCCACTCCCACTGTCCTT
TCCTAATAAAATGAGGAAATTGCATCGCATTGTCTGAGTAGGTGTCATTCTATTCTGGGGGGTGGGGTGG
GGCAGGACAGCAAGGGGGAGGATTGGGAAGACAATAGCAGGCATGAGATCTCACGTGCGGACCGAGCGGC
CGCAGGAACCCCTAGTGATGGAGTTGGCCACTCCCTCTCTGCGCGCTCGCTCGCTCACTGAGGCCGGGCG
ACCAAAGGTCGCCCGACGCCCGGGCTTTGCCCGGGCGGCCTCAGTGAGCGAGCGAGCGCGCAGCTGCCTG
CAGGGGCGCCTGATGCGGTATTTTCTCCTTACGCATCTGTGCGGTATTTCACACCGCATA
[95 nt withheld, positions 4401-4495]
T
[46 nt withheld, positions 4497-4542]
C
[141 nt withheld, positions 4544-4684]
CCTTTGACGTTGGAGTCCACGTTCTTT
[37 nt withheld, positions 4712-4748]
ACTCTATCTCGGGCTATTCTTTTGATTTATAAGGGATTTTGCCGATTTCGGTCTATTGGTTAAAAAATGA
GCTGATTTAACAAAAATTTAACGCGAATTTTAACAAAATATTAACGTTTACAATTTTATGGTGCACTCTC
AGTACAATCTGCTCTGATGCCGCATAGTTAAGCCAGCCCCGACACCCGCCAACACCCGCTGACGCGCCCT
GACGGGCTTGTCTGCTCCCGGCATCCGCTTACAGACAAGCTGTGACCGTCTCCGGGAGCTGCATGTGTCA
GAGGTTTTCACCGTCATCACCGAAACGCGCGAGACGAAAGGGCCTCGTGATACGCCTATTTTTATAGGTT
AATGTCATGATAATAATGGTTTCTTAGACGTCAGGTGGCACTTTTCGGGGAAATGTGCGCGGAACCCCTA
TTTGTTTATTTTTCTAAATACATTCAAATATGTATCCGCTCATGAGACAATAACCCTGATAAATGCTTCA
ATAATATTGAAAAAGGAAGAGTATGAGTATTCAACATTTCCGTGTCGCCCTTATTCCCTTTTTTGCGGCA
TTTTGCCTTCCTGTTTTTGCTCACCCAGAAACGCTGGTGAAAGTAAAAGATGCTGAAGATCAGTTGGGTG
CACGAGTGGGTTACATCGAACTGGATCTCAACAGCGGTAAGATCCTTGAGAGTTTTCGCCCCGAAGAACG
TTTTCCAATGATGAGCACTTTTAAAGTTCTGCTATGTGGCGCGGTATTATCCCGTATTGACGCCGGGCAA
GAGCAACTCGGTCGCCGCATACACTATTCTCAGAATGACTTGGTTGAGTACTCACCAGTCACAGAAAAGC
ATCTTACGGATGGCATGACAGTAAGAGAATTATGCAGTGCTGCCATAACCATGAGTGATAACACTGCGGC
CAACTTACTTCTGACAACGATCGGAGGACCGAAGGAGCTAACCGCTTTTTTGCACAACATGGGGGATCAT
GTAACTCGCCTTGATCGTTGGGAACCGGAGCTGAATGAAGCCATACCAAACGACGAGCGTGACACCACGA
TGCCTGTAGCAATGGCAACAACGTTGCGCAAACTATTAACTGGCGAACTACTTACTCTAGCTTCCCGGCA
ACAATTAATAGACTGGATGGAGGCGGATAAAGTTGCAGGACCACTTCTGCGCTCGGCCCTTCCGGCTGGC
TGGTTTATTGCTGATAAATCTGGAGCCGGTGAGCGTGGGTCTCGCGGTATCATTGCAGCACTGGGGCCAG
ATGGTAAGCCCTCCCGTATCGTAGTTATCTACACGACGGGGAGTCAGGCAACTATGGATGAACGAAATAG
ACAGATCGCTGAGATAGGTGCCTCACTGATTAAGCATTGGTAACTGTCAGACCAAGTTTACTCATATATA
CTTTAGATTGATTTAAAACTTCATTTTTAATTTAAAAGGATCTAGGTGAAGATCCTTTTTGATAATCTCA
TGACCAAAATCCCTTAACGTGAGTTTTCGTTCCACTGAGCGTCAGACCCCGTAGAAAAGATCAAAGGATC
TTCTTGAGATCCTTTTTTTCTGCGCGTAATCTGCTGCTTGCAAACAAAAAAACCACCGCTACCAGCGGTG
GTTTGTTTGCCGGATCAAGAGCTACCAACTCTTTTTCCGAAGGTAACTGGCTTCAGCAGAGCGCAGATAC
CAAATACTGTTCTTCTAGTGTAGCCGTAGTTAGGCCACCACTTCAAGAACTCTGTAGCACCGCCTACATA
CCTCGCTCTGCTAATCCTGTTACCAGTGGCTGCTGCCAGTGGCGATAAGTCGTGTCTTACCGGGTTGGAC
TCAAGACGATAGTTACCGGATAAGGCGCAGCGGTCGGGCTGAACGGGGGGTTCGTGCACACAGCCCAGCT
TGGAGCGAACGACCTACACCGAACTGAGATACCTACAGCGTGAGCTATGAGAAAGCGCCACGCTTCCCGA
AGGGAGAAAGGCGGACAGGTATCCGGTAAGCGGCAGGGTCGGAACAGGAGAGCGCACGAGGGAGCTTCCA
GGGGGAAACGCCTGGTATCTTTATAGTCCTGTCGGGTTTCGCCACCTCTGACTTGAGCGTCGATTTTTGT
GATGCTCGTCAGGGGGGCGGAGCCTATGGAAAAACGCCAGCAACGCGGCCTTTTTACGGTTCCTGGCCTT
TTGCTGGCCTTTTGCTCACATGT
Features (pLannotate 1.2.2; 18 found; start..end, strand, type, name):
     12..39      +  repeat_region  AAV2 ITR (fragment): inverted terminal repeat of adeno-associated virus serotype 2 inverted
     68..95      +  repeat_region  AAV2 ITR (fragment): inverted terminal repeat of adeno-associated virus serotype 2 inverted
    153..1441    +  promoter       CaMKII promoter: promoter for the mouse calcium/calmodulin-dependent kinase II α subunit
   1745..1791    +  CDS            Chrimson (fragment): red light-drivable channelrhodopsin from Chlamydomonas noctigama (Klapoetke et al., 2014)
   2329..2437    +  CDS            CheRiff (fragment): blue light-activated optogenetic actuator derived from Scherffelia dubia channelrhodopsin (Hochbaum et al., 2014)
   2549..2608    +  CDS            KCNJ2 (fragment): KCNJ2_HUMAN - Also known as IRK1. Experimental evidence at protein level: Swiss-Prot protein existence level 1. Probably participates in establishing action potential waveform and excitability of neuronal and muscle tissues. Inward rectifier potassium channels are characterized by a greater tendency to allow potassium to flow into the cell rather than out of it. Their voltage dependence is regulated by the concentration of extracellular potassium; as external potassium is raised, the voltage range of the channel opening shifts to more positive voltages. The inward rectification is mainly due t
   2607..3325    +  CDS            EYFP (fragment): enhanced YFP mammalian codon-optimized
   3329..3353    +  misc_feature   MCS (fragment): pBluescript multiple cloning site
   3353..3941    +  misc_feature   WPRE: woodchuck hepatitis virus posttranscriptional regulatory element
   3975..4086    +  polyA_signal   bGH poly(A) signal: bovine growth hormone polyadenylation signal
   4204..4344    +  repeat_region  AAV2 ITR: inverted terminal repeat of adeno-associated virus serotype 2 inverted
   4349..4400    -  misc_feature   bom (fragment): basis of mobility region from pBR322
   4419..4874    +  rep_origin     f1 ori (sequence partly withheld): f1 bacteriophage origin of replication; arrow indicates direction of (+) strand synthesis
   4875..4924    -  misc_feature   bom (fragment): basis of mobility region from pBR322
   5026..5061    -  CDS            rop (fragment): Rop protein, which maintains plasmids at low copy number; rop
   5156..5260    +  promoter       AmpR promoter: bla
   5261..6121    +  CDS            AmpR: β-lactamase; bla; confers resistance to ampicillin, carbenicillin, and related antibiotics
   6292..6880    +  rep_origin     ori: high-copy-number ColE1/pMB1/pBR322/pUC origin of replication
