[The description below was written by a language model from this plasmid's Addgene catalogue record and pLannotate feature annotations shown in this document.]
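Description:
pAAV-CaMKIIa-ChRger1-TS-EYFP is an adeno-associated virus transfer plasmid of about 6.9 kb, built on a pAAV backbone for mammalian expression. It is propagated in bacteria through a high-copy ColE1/pUC-type origin and selected with ampicillin via the β-lactamase gene; an f1 phage origin is also present. The expression cassette is flanked by AAV2 inverted terminal repeats, which allow the intervening DNA to be packaged into recombinant AAV particles. The 3′ ITR is annotated in full, whereas only short fragments are detected at the 5′ end. This may reflect sequencing or annotation difficulty in this repeat-rich region, and it fits the record's recommendation of recombination-deficient host strains.

The payload is an 1,869 bp open reading frame, cloned between BamHI and EcoRI sites, that encodes ChRger1. ChRger1 is an engineered channelrhodopsin with high photocurrent and sensitivity to low light. Short matches to Chrimson and CheRiff in the feature table indicate sequence similarity to other channelrhodopsins. The catalogue lists an N-terminal SpyTag. At the C terminus, the opsin is joined to EYFP through a short segment matching the Kir2.1 (KCNJ2) potassium channel, which corresponds to the "TS" membrane trafficking signal that improves surface delivery of opsins. Transcription is driven by the mouse CaMKIIα promoter, commonly used to bias expression toward excitatory neurons. A WPRE enhances transcript stability and expression, and a bovine growth hormone polyadenylation signal terminates the message.

The construct is intended for optogenetic activation of neurons, particularly where light is limited or where the vector is delivered systemically rather than by direct injection. EYFP fluorescence marks the expressing cells.
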