Addgene plasmid #127244: pAAV-CaMKIIa-ChRger1-TS-EYFP
Purpose: High photocurrent, low-light sensitive channelrhodopsin (ChRger1) for optogenetic activation with systemic delivery or for low-light activation. Driven by the CamKIIa promoter.
Depositing lab: Viviana Gradinaru. Depositing organization: California Institute of Technology. Publication: Machine learning-guided channelrhodopsin engineering enables minimally invasive optogenetics. Bedbrook CN, Yang KK, Robinson JE, Mackey ED, Gradinaru V, Arnold FH. Nat Methods. 2019 Oct 14. pii: 10.1038/s41592-019-0583-8. doi: 10.1038/s41592-019-0583-8. PubMed 31611694.
Backbone
  Vector backbone: pAAV
  Backbone size w/o insert (bp): 5076
  Total vector size (bp): 6945
  Vector type: Mammalian Expression, AAV
Growth in bacteria
  Bacterial resistance: Ampicillin, 100 μg/mL
  Growth temperature: 37°C
  Growth strain: NEB Stable
  Growth instructions: Use Rec A- competent cells such as Stbl3 cells from Invitrogen for transformation.
  Copy number: High Copy
Gene/Insert
  Gene/Insert name: ChRger1-TS-EYFP
  Insert size (bp): 1869
  Promoter: CamKIIa
  Tag / fusion protein: EYFP (C terminal on insert); SpyTag (N terminal on insert)
  Cloning method: Restriction Enzyme; 5′ cloning site BamHI (not destroyed); 3′ cloning site EcoRI (not destroyed)
  Sequencing primers: 5′ cgggggatccgccaccATG; 3′ atatcgaattcttattacttgtacagctcgtccatgcc
Terms and licenses: Academic/Nonprofit Terms; Industry Terms: Not Available to Industry
How to cite: pAAV-CaMKIIa-ChRger1-TS-EYFP was a gift from Viviana Gradinaru (Addgene plasmid # 127244 ; http://n2t.net/addgene:127244 ; RRID:Addgene_127244)
